>Addgene plasmid #229416 | HA-TAZ-4D | addgene full sequence | sequence record 457153 | Addgene NGS Result
TTAATGTAGTCTTATGCAATACTCTTGTAGTCTTGCAACATGGTAACGATGAGTTAGCAACATGCCTTAC
AAGGAGAGAAAAAGCACCGTGCATGCCGATTGGTGGAAGTAAGGTGGTACGATCGTGCCTTATTAGGAAG
GCAACAGACGGGTCTGACATGGATTGGACGAACCACTGAATTGCCGCATTGCAGAGATATTGTATTTAAG
TGCCTAGCTCGATACATAAACGGGTCTCTCTGGTTAGACCAGATCTGAGCCTGGGAGCTCTCTGGCTAAC
TAGGGAACCCACTGCTTAAGCCTCAATAAAGCTTGCCTTGAGTGCTTCAAGTAGTGTGTGCCCGTCTGTT
GTGTGACTCTGGTAACTAGAGATCCCTCAGACCCTTTTAGTCAGTGTGGAAAATCTCTAGCAGTGGCGCC
CGAACAGGGACTTGAAAGCGAAAGGGAAACCAGAGGAGCTCTCTCGACGCAGGACTCGGCTTGCTGAAGC
GCGCACGGCAAGAGGCGAGGGGCGGCGACTGGTGAGTACGCCAAAAATTTTGACTAGCGGAGGCTAGAAG
GAGAGAGATGGGTGCGAGAGCGTCAGTATTAAGCGGGGGAGAATTAGATCGCGATGGGAAAAAATTCGGT
TAAGGCCAGGGGGAAAGAAAAAATATAAATTAAAACATATAGTATGGGCAAGCAGGGAGCTAGAACGATT
CGCAGTTAATCCTGGCCTGTTAGAAACATCAGAAGGCTGTAGACAAATACTGGGACAGCTACAACCATCC
CTTCAGACAGGATCAGAAGAACTTAGATCATTATATAATACAGTAGCAACCCTCTATTGTGTGCATCAAA
GGATAGAGATAAAAGACACCAAGGAAGCTTTAGACAAGATAGAGGAAGAGCAAAACAAAAGTAAGACCAC
CGCACAGCAAGCGGCCGCTGATCTTCAGACCTGGAGGAGGAGATATGAGGGACAATTGGAGAAGTGAATT
ATATAAATATAAAGTAGTAAAAATTGAACCATTAGGAGTAGCACCCACCAAGGCAAAGAGAAGAGTGGTG
CAGAGAGAAAAAAGAGCAGTGGGAATAGGAGCTTTGTTCCTTGGGTTCTTGGGAGCAGCAGGAAGCACTA
TGGGCGCAGCGTCAATGACGCTGACGGTACAGGCCAGACAATTATTGTCTGGTATAGTGCAGCAGCAGAA
CAATTTGCTGAGGGCTATTGAGGCGCAACAGCATCTGTTGCAACTCACAGTCTGGGGCATCAAGCAGCTC
CAGGCAAGAATCCTGGCTGTGGAAAGATACCTAAAGGATCAACAGCTCCTGGGGATTTGGGGTTGCTCTG
GAAAACTCATTTGCACCACTGCTGTGCCTTGGAATGCTAGTTGGAGTAATAAATCTCTGGAACAGATTTG
GAATCACACGACCTGGATGGAGTGGGACAGAGAAATTAACAATTACACAAGCTTAATACACTCCTTAATT
GAAGAATCGCAAAACCAGCAAGAAAAGAATGAACAAGAATTATTGGAATTAGATAAATGGGCAAGTTTGT
GGAATTGGTTTAACATAACAAATTGGCTGTGGTATATAAAATTATTCATAATGATAGTAGGAGGCTTGGT
AGGTTTAAGAATAGTTTTTGCTGTACTTTCTATAGTGAATAGAGTTAGGCAGGGATATTCACCATTATCG
TTTCAGACCCACCTCCCAACCCCGAGGGGACCCAGACCACAATTTTAAAAGAAAAGGGGGGATTGGGGGG
TACAGTGCAGGGGAAAGAATAGTAGACATAATAGCAACAGACATACAAACTAAAGAATTACAAAAACAAA
TTACAAAAATTCAAAATTTTCGGGTTTATTACAGGGACAGCAGAGATCCACTTTGGCGCCGGCTCGAGTG
GCTCCGGTGCCCGTCAGTGGGCAGAGCGCACATCGCCCACAGTCCCCGAGAAGTTGGGGGGAGGGGTCGG
CAATTGAACCGGTGCCTAGAGAAGGTGGCGCGGGGTAAACTGGGAAAGTGATGTCGTGTACTGGCTCCGC
CTTTTTCCCGAGGGTGGGGGAGAACCGTATATAAGTGCAGTAGTCGCCGTGAACGTTCTTTTTCGCAACG
GGTTTGCCGCCAGAACACAGGTGTCGTGACGCGGGATCCGCCACCATGGCTTACCCCTACGACGTTCCCG
ACTATGCTGGCTACCCCTATGACGTTCCTGACTACGCGGGGAGCATGAATCCCGCTTCAGCACCTCCGCC
GCTGCCGCCCCCAGGTCAGCAGGTAATACATGTAACACAGGATCTGGACACGGACTTGGAAGCTTTGTTT
AACTCCGTCATGAACCCGAAGCCATCAAGCTGGAGAAAGAAAATATTGCCTGAATCTTTCTTCAAAGAAC
CAGACGACGGTGACCACGACCGACAATCTTCCACTGACTCTAGTGGAGGTCATCCTGGACCCCGCTTGGC
GGGAGGCGCACAGCATGTAAGATCACATTCGGACCCTGCCAGTCTCCAGCTTGGCACGGGGGCCGGAGCT
GCGGGGTCTCCTGCACAACAGCACGCCCATCTGCGGCAGCAATCTTATGATGTCACTGATGAACTTCCAC
TGCCCCCAGGCTGGGAGATGACGTTTACCGCGACTGGGCAGAGGTATTTTCTCAACCATATAGAGAAGAT
AACCACTTGGCAAGACCCAAGGAAGGCCATGAACCAGCCCCTCAATCACATGAATCTCCACCCAGCTGTT
TCTTCAACTCCAGTCCCGCAGCGCAGTATGGCAGTGAGTCAACCGAATCTGGTTATGAATCATCAACATC
AACAACAAATGGCTCCCAGTACGCTCTCACAACAAAACCATCCGACGCAAAATCCCCCTGCTGGACTCAT
GTCAATGCCCAACGCGCTTACGACCCAACAACAGCAGCAACAGAAGTTGAGACTGCAGAGGATCCAAATG
GAGAGGGAAAGAATACGGATGCGCCAGGAGGAACTTATGAGACAAGAAGCTGCGCTTTGCCGCCAGCTTC
CCATGGAAGCAGAGACCCTGGCCCCGGTACAAGCGGCGGTGAATCCCCCAACCATGACGCCGGACATGAG
ATCTATCACCAATAACTCCTCTGACCCATTCTTGAATGGAGGTCCCTACCATAGCCGAGAACAGTCCACC
GATTCTGGTCTGGGATTGGGATGCTACAGTGTCCCGACCACCCCAGAAGATTTCCTCAGCAACGTCGACG
AAATGGATACTGGTGAAAACGCTGGTCAGACCCCTATGAACATCAACCCACAGCAGACTCGATTTCCGGA
CTTCCTCGACTGCTTGCCGGGCACTAACGTCGACTTGGGAACGCTCGAGTCAGAGGATTTGATACCGCTC
TTCAACGACGTAGAATCCGCGCTCAATAAAAGTGAGCCATTCCTGACGTGGCTCTGAGCAATTCCGCCCC
TCTCCCTCCCCCCCCCCTAACGTTACTGGCCGAAGCCGCTTGGAATAAGGCCGGTGTGCGTTTGTCTATA
TGTTATTTTCCACCATATTGCCGTCTTTTGGCAATGTGAGGGCCCGGAAACCTGGCCCTGTCTTCTTGAC
GAGCATTCCTAGGGGTCTTTCCCCTCTCGCCAAAGGAATGCAAGGTCTGTTGAATGTCGTGAAGGAAGCA
GTTCCTCTGGAAGCTTCTTGAAGACAAACAACGTCTGTAGCGACCCTTTGCAGGCAGCGGAACCCCCCAC
CTGGCGACAGGTGCCTCTGCGGCCAAAAGCCACGTGTATAAGATACACCTGCAAAGGCGGCACAACCCCA
GTGCCACGTTGTGAGTTGGATAGTTGTGGAAAGAGTCAAATGGCTCTCCTCAAGCGTATTCAACAAGGGG
CTGAAGGATGCCCAGAAGGTACCCCATTGTATGGGATCTGATCTGGGGCCTCGGTGCACATGCTTTACAT
GTGTTTAGTCGAGGTTAAAAAAACGTCTAGGCCCCCCGAACCACGGGGACGTGGTTTTCCTTTGAAAAAC
ACGATGATAATATGGCCACAACCATGAAAAAGCCTGAACTCACCGCTACCTCTGTCGAGAAGTTTCTGAT
CGAAAAGTTCGACAGTGTTAGCGACCTGATGCAGCTCTCCGAGGGCGAAGAATCTCGGGCTTTCAGCTTC
GATGTGGGAGGGCGTGGATATGTCCTGCGGGTGAATAGCTGCGCCGATGGTTTCTACAAAGATCGCTATG
TTTATCGGCACTTTGCATCCGCCGCTCTCCCTATTCCCGAAGTGCTTGACATTGGGGAGTTCAGCGAGAG
CCTGACCTATTGCATCTCCCGCCGTGCACAGGGTGTCACCTTGCAAGACCTGCCTGAAACCGAACTGCCC
GCTGTTCTCCAGCCCGTCGCCGAGGCCATGGATGCCATCGCTGCCGCCGATCTTAGCCAGACCAGCGGGT
TCGGCCCATTCGGACCTCAAGGAATCGGTCAATACACTACATGGCGCGATTTCATCTGCGCTATTGCTGA
TCCCCATGTGTATCACTGGCAAACTGTGATGGACGACACCGTCAGTGCCTCCGTCGCCCAGGCTCTCGAT
GAGCTGATGCTTTGGGCCGAGGACTGCCCCGAAGTCCGGCACCTCGTGCACGCCGATTTCGGCTCCAACA
ATGTCCTGACCGACAATGGCCGCATAACAGCCGTCATTGACTGGAGCGAGGCCATGTTCGGGGATTCCCA
ATACGAGGTCGCCAACATCTTCTTCTGGAGGCCCTGGTTGGCTTGTATGGAGCAGCAGACCCGCTACTTC
GAGCGGAGGCATCCCGAGCTTGCAGGATCTCCTCGGCTCCGGGCTTATATGCTCCGCATTGGTCTTGACC
AACTCTATCAGAGCTTGGTTGACGGCAATTTCGATGATGCAGCTTGGGCTCAGGGTCGCTGCGACGCAAT
CGTCCGGTCCGGAGCCGGGACTGTCGGGCGTACACAAATCGCCCGCAGAAGCGCTGCCGTCTGGACCGAT
GGCTGTGTGGAAGTGCTCGCCGATAGTGGAAACAGACGCCCCAGCACTCGTCCTAGGGCAAAGGATCTGC
AGTAGACGCGTTAAGTCGACAATCAACCTCTGGATTACAAAATTTGTGAAAGATTGACTGGTATTCTTAA
CTATGTTGCTCCTTTTACGCTATGTGGATACGCTGCTTTAATGCCTTTGTATCATGCTATTGCTTCCCGT
ATGGCTTTCATTTTCTCCTCCTTGTATAAATCCTGGTTGCTGTCTCTTTATGAGGAGTTGTGGCCCGTTG
TCAGGCAACGTGGCGTGGTGTGCACTGTGTTTGCTGACGCAACCCCCACTGGTTGGGGCATTGCCACCAC
CTGTCAACTCCTTTCCGGGACTTTCGCTTTCCCCCTCCCTATTGCCACGGCGGAACTCATCGCCGCCTGC
CTTGCCCGCTGCTGGACAGGGGCTCGGCTGTTGGGCACTGACAATTCCGTGGTGTTGTCGGGGAAATCAT
CGTCCTTTCCTTGGCTGCTCGCCTGTGTTGCCACCTGGATTCTGCGCGGGACGTCCTTCTGCTACGTCCC
TTCGGCCCTCAATCCAGCGGACCTTCCTTCCCGCGGCCTGCTGCCGGCTCTGCGGCCTCTTCCGCGTCTT
CGCCTTCGCCCTCAGACGAGTCGGATCTCCCTTTGGGCCGCCTCCCCGCGTCGACTTTAAGACCAATGAC
TTACAAGGCAGCTGTAGATCTTAGCCACTTTTTAAAAGAAAAGGGGGGACTGGAAGGGCTAATTCACTCC
CAACGAAGACAAGATCTGCTTTTTGCTTGTACTGGGTCTCTCTGGTTAGACCAGATCTGAGCCTGGGAGC
TCTCTGGCTAACTAGGGAACCCACTGCTTAAGCCTCAATAAAGCTTGCCTTGAGTGCTTCAAGTAGTGTG
TGCCCGTCTGTTGTGTGACTCTGGTAACTAGAGATCCCTCAGACCCTTTTAGTCAGTGTGGAAAATCTCT
AGCAGTACGTATAGTAGTTCATGTCATCTTATTATTCAGTATTTATAACTTGCAAAGAAATGAATATCAG
AGAGTGAGAGGAACTTGTTTATTGCAGCTTATAATGGTTACAAATAAAGCAATAGCATCACAAATTTCAC
AAATAAAGCATTTTTTTCACTGCATTCTAGTTGTGGTTTGTCCAAACTCATCAATGTATCTTATCATGTC
TGGCTCTAGCTATCCCGCCCCTAACTCCGCCCATCCCGCCCCTAACTCCGCCCAGTTCCGCCCATTCTCC
GCCCCATGGCTGACTAATTTTTTTTATTTATGCAGAGGCCGAGGCCGCCTCGGCCTCTGAGCTATTCCAG
AAGTAGTGAGGAGGCTTTTTTGGAGGCCTAGGGACGTACCCAATTCGCCCTATAGTGAGTCGTATTACGC
GCGCTCACTGGCCGTCGTTTTACAACGTCGTGACTGGGAAAACCCTGGCGTTACCCAACTTAATCGCCTT
GCAGCACATCCCCCTTTCGCCAGCTGGCGTAATAGCGAAGAGGCCCGCACCGATCGCCCTTCCCAACAGT
TGCGCAGCCTGAATGGCGAATGGG
[124 nt withheld, positions 6535-6658]
C
[91 nt withheld, positions 6660-6750]
A
[49 nt withheld, positions 6752-6800]
CCTTTGACGTTGGAGTCCACGTTCTTT
[37 nt withheld, positions 6828-6864]
ACCCTATCTCGGTCTATTCTTTTGATTTATAAGGGATTTTGCCGATTTCGGCCTATTGGTTAAAAAATGA
GCTGATTTAACAAAAATTTAACGCGAATTTTAACAAAATATTAACGCTTACAATTTAGGTGGCACTTTTC
GGGGAAATGTGCGCGGAACCCCTATTTGTTTATTTTTCTAAATACATTCAAATATGTATCCGCTCATGAG
ACAATAACCCTGATAAATGCTTCAATAATATTGAAAAAGGAAGAGTATGAGTATTCAACATTTCCGTGTC
GCCCTTATTCCCTTTTTTGCGGCATTTTGCCTTCCTGTTTTTGCTCACCCAGAAACGCTGGTGAAAGTAA
AAGATGCTGAAGATCAGTTGGGTGCACGAGTGGGTTACATCGAACTGGATCTCAACAGCGGTAAGATCCT
TGAGAGTTTTCGCCCCGAAGAACGTTTTCCAATGATGAGCACTTTTAAAGTTCTGCTATGTGGCGCGGTA
TTATCCCGTATTGACGCCGGGCAAGAGCAACTCGGTCGCCGCATACACTATTCTCAGAATGACTTGGTTG
AGTACTCACCAGTCACAGAAAAGCATCTTACGGATGGCATGACAGTAAGAGAATTATGCAGTGCTGCCAT
AACCATGAGTGATAACACTGCGGCCAACTTACTTCTGACAACGATCGGAGGACCGAAGGAGCTAACCGCT
TTTTTGCACAACATGGGGGATCATGTAACTCGCCTTGATCGTTGGGAACCGGAGCTGAATGAAGCCATAC
CAAACGACGAGCGTGACACCACGATGCCTGTAGCAATGGCAACAACGTTGCGCAAACTATTAACTGGCGA
ACTACTTACTCTAGCTTCCCGGCAACAATTAATAGACTGGATGGAGGCGGATAAAGTTGCAGGACCACTT
CTGCGCTCGGCCCTTCCGGCTGGCTGGTTTATTGCTGATAAATCTGGAGCCGGTGAGCGTGGGTCTCGCG
GTATCATTGCAGCACTGGGGCCAGATGGTAAGCCCTCCCGTATCGTAGTTATCTACACGACGGGGAGTCA
GGCAACTATGGATGAACGAAATAGACAGATCGCTGAGATAGGTGCCTCACTGATTAAGCATTGGTAACTG
TCAGACCAAGTTTACTCATATATACTTTAGATTGATTTAAAACTTCATTTTTAATTTAAAAGGATCTAGG
TGAAGATCCTTTTTGATAATCTCATGACCAAAATCCCTTAACGTGAGTTTTCGTTCCACTGAGCGTCAGA
CCCCGTAGAAAAGATCAAAGGATCTTCTTGAGATCCTTTTTTTCTGCGCGTAATCTGCTGCTTGCAAACA
AAAAAACCACCGCTACCAGCGGTGGTTTGTTTGCCGGATCAAGAGCTACCAACTCTTTTTCCGAAGGTAA
CTGGCTTCAGCAGAGCGCAGATACCAAATACTGTTCTTCTAGTGTAGCCGTAGTTAGGCCACCACTTCAA
GAACTCTGTAGCACCGCCTACATACCTCGCTCTGCTAATCCTGTTACCAGTGGCTGCTGCCAGTGGCGAT
AAGTCGTGTCTTACCGGGTTGGACTCAAGACGATAGTTACCGGATAAGGCGCAGCGGTCGGGCTGAACGG
GGGGTTCGTGCACACAGCCCAGCTTGGAGCGAACGACCTACACCGAACTGAGATACCTACAGCGTGAGCT
ATGAGAAAGCGCCACGCTTCCCGAAGGGAGAAAGGCGGACAGGTATCCGGTAAGCGGCAGGGTCGGAACA
GGAGAGCGCACGAGGGAGCTTCCAGGGGGAAACGCCTGGTATCTTTATAGTCCTGTCGGGTTTCGCCACC
TCTGACTTGAGCGTCGATTTTTGTGATGCTCGTCAGGGGGGCGGAGCCTATGGAAAAACGCCAGCAACGC
GGCCTTTTTACGGTTCCTGGCCTTTTGCTGGCCTTTTGCTCACATGTTCTTTCCTGCGTTATCCCCTGAT
TCTGTGGATAACCGTATTACCGCCTTTGAGTGAGCTGATACCGCTCGCCGCAGCCGAACGACCGAGCGCA
GCGAGTCAGTGAGCGAGGAAGCGGAAGAGCGCCCAATACGCAAACCGCCTCTCCCCGCGCGTTGGCCGAT
TCATTAATGCAGCTGGCACGACAGGTTTCCCGACTGGAAAGCGGGCAGTGAGCGCAACGCAATTAATGTG
AGTTAGCTCACTCATTAGGCACCCCAGGCTTTACACTTTATGCTTCCGGCTCGTATGTTGTGTGGAATTG
TGAGCGGATAACAATTTCACACAGGAAACAGCTATGACCATGATTACGCCAAGCGCGCAATTAACCCTCA
CTAAAGGGAACAAAAGCTGGAGCTGCAAGC
Features (pLannotate 1.2.2; 27 found; start..end, strand, type, name):
      5..231     +  promoter       RSV promoter: Rous sarcoma virus enhancer/promoter
    232..412     +  LTR            5' LTR (truncated): truncated 5' long terminal repeat (LTR) from HIV-1
    459..584     +  misc_feature   HIV-1 Ψ: packaging signal of human immunodeficiency virus type 1
    568..931     +  CDS            HIV-1 gag (fragment): gag protein from human immunodeficiency virus 1; gag
   1077..1310    +  misc_feature   RRE: The Rev response element (RRE) of HIV-1 allows for Rev-dependent mRNA export from the nucleus to the cytoplasm.
   1687..1713    +  CDS            Rev (fragment): human immunodeficiency virus 1 (HIV-1) Rev protein; rev; enhances nuclear export of unspliced and incompletely spliced viral mRNAs
   1723..1840    +  misc_feature   cPPT/CTS: central polypurine tract and central termination sequence of HIV-1
   1909..2120    +  promoter       EF-1α core promoter: core promoter for human elongation factor EF-1α
   2215..3414    +  CDS            WWTR1: WWTR1_HUMAN - Also known as TAZ. Experimental evidence at protein level: Swiss-Prot protein existence level 1. Transcriptional coactivator which acts as a downstream regulatory target in the Hippo signaling pathway that plays a pivotal role in organ size control and tumor suppression by restricting proliferation and promoting apoptosis (PubMed:11118213, PubMed:18227151). The core of this pathway is composed of a kinase cascade wherein STK3/MST2 and STK4/MST1, in complex with its regulatory protein SAV1, phosphorylates and activates LATS1/2 in complex with its regulatory protein MOB1, which in
   3538..4000    +  misc_feature   IRES: internal ribosome entry site (IRES) of the encephalomyocarditis virus (EMCV)
   4014..5035    +  CDS            HygR (fragment): hygromycin B phosphotransferase confers resistance to hygromycin
   5061..5649    +  misc_feature   WPRE: woodchuck hepatitis virus posttranscriptional regulatory element
   5700..5719    +  misc_feature   cPPT/CTS (fragment): central polypurine tract and central termination sequence of HIV-1
   5721..5954    +  LTR            3' LTR (ΔU3): self-inactivating 3' long terminal repeat (LTR) from HIV-1
   6032..6153    +  polyA_signal   SV40 poly(A) signal: SV40 polyadenylation signal
   6193..6328    +  rep_origin     SV40 ori: SV40 origin of replication
   6349..6367    -  promoter       T7 promoter: promoter for bacteriophage T7 RNA polymerase
   6375..6530    +  CDS            lacZα (fragment): LacZα fragment of β-galactosidase; lacZ fragment
   6535..6963    +  rep_origin     f1 ori (sequence partly withheld): f1 bacteriophage origin of replication; arrow indicates direction of (+) strand synthesis
   7016..7120    +  promoter       AmpR promoter: bla
   7121..7981    +  CDS            AmpR: β-lactamase; bla; confers resistance to ampicillin, carbenicillin, and related antibiotics
   8152..8740    +  rep_origin     ori: high-copy-number ColE1/pMB1/pBR322/pUC origin of replication
   8923..9015    +  CDS            lacI (fragment): lac repressor; lacI; The lac repressor binds to the lac operator to inhibit transcription in E. coli. This inhibition can be relieved by adding lactose or isopropyl-β-D-thiogalactopyranoside (IPTG).
   9028..9049    +  protein_bind   CAP binding site: CAP binding activates transcription in the presence of cAMP. E. coli catabolite activator protein
   9064..9094    +  promoter       lac promoter: promoter for the E. coli lac operon
   9102..9118    +  protein_bind   lac operator: The lac repressor binds to the lac operator to inhibit transcription in E. coli. This inhibition can be relieved by adding lactose or isopropyl-β-D-thiogalactopyranoside (IPTG). lac repressor encoded by lacI
   9163..9181    +  promoter       T3 promoter: promoter for bacteriophage T3 RNA polymerase
