[The description below was written by a language model from this plasmid's Addgene catalogue record and pLannotate feature annotations shown in this document.]
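Description:
HA-TAZ-4D is a third-generation-style, self-inactivating HIV-1 lentiviral expression plasmid built on the LentiVi backbone for stable or transient overexpression of a mutant human TAZ (WWTR1) cDNA in mammalian cells. In bacteria it is maintained through a high-copy ColE1/pUC-type origin and selected with ampicillin via the β-lactamase gene. The backbone also carries an f1 origin, an SV40 origin and poly(A) signal, and remnants of a lac/T7/T3 cloning region. The viral genome is transcribed from an RSV promoter fused to a truncated 5' LTR. It contains the Ψ packaging signal with a gag fragment, the RRE for Rev-dependent nuclear export, the cPPT/CTS, a WPRE to enhance transcript expression, and a ΔU3 3' LTR that inactivates LTR promoter activity after integration.

The payload is a single bicistronic cassette driven by the EFS (EF-1α core) promoter. The first cistron encodes TAZ with an N-terminal HA epitope tag, which is listed in the catalogue but not annotated separately in the feature table. An EMCV IRES then allows translation of hygromycin B phosphotransferase from the same transcript, linking hygromycin selection of transduced cells to transgene expression. In the "4D" variant, four serines recorded as MARK2 phosphosites (S58, S60, S62 and S90) are changed to aspartate, a substitution commonly used to mimic constitutive phosphorylation. TAZ is a transcriptional coactivator regulated by the Hippo pathway. The associated study concerns MARK2/MARK3 kinases as dependencies of YAP/TAZ in human cancer, so the construct is presumably used to test the functional consequences of MARK2-site phosphorylation on TAZ, although the record states its purpose only as lentiviral cDNA overexpression.
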