Addgene plasmid #229416: HA-TAZ-4D
Purpose: Lentiviral or overpexression of cDNA
Depositing lab: Christopher Vakoc. Depositing organization: Cold Spring Harbor Laboratory. Publication: MARK2/MARK3 kinases are catalytic co-dependencies of YAP/TAZ in human cancer. Klingbeil O, Skopelitis D, Tonelli C, Yoshimoto T, Alpsoy A, Panepinto MC, Minicozzi F, Merrill JR, Cafiero AM, Aggarwal D, Russo S, Ha T, Demerdash OE, Wee TL, Spector DL, Lyons SK, Tuveson DA, Cifani P, Vakoc CR. Cancer Discov. 2024 Jul 26. doi: 10.1158/2159-8290.CD-23-1529. PubMed 39058094.
Backbone
  Vector backbone: LentiVi
  Vector type: Mammalian Expression, Lentiviral
  Selectable markers: Hygromycin
Growth in bacteria
  Bacterial resistance: Ampicillin, 100 μg/mL
  Growth temperature: 37°C
  Growth strain: NEB Stable
  Copy number: High Copy
Gene/Insert
  Gene/Insert name: TAZ-4D
  Species: H. sapiens (human)
  Insert size (bp): 1272
  Mutation: MARK2 phosphosites (S58,S60,S62,S90) mutated to D
  Entrez Gene: WWTR1 (a.k.a. TAZ)
  Promoter: EFS
  Tag / fusion protein: HA (N terminal on insert)
  Cloning method: Gibson Cloning
Terms and licenses: Academic/Nonprofit Terms; Industry Terms: Not Available to Industry
How to cite: HA-TAZ-4D was a gift from Christopher Vakoc (Addgene plasmid # 229416 ; http://n2t.net/addgene:229416 ; RRID:Addgene_229416)
